>Addgene plasmid #65044 | Mouse GFP-PRMT7 LDIG(69-72)AAAA | addgene partial sequence | sequence record 112983 | CMV-F 5'-CGCAAATGGGCGGTAGGCGTG-3'
ACCGTCAGATCCGCTAGCGCTACCGGTCGCCACCATGGTGAGCAAGGGCGAGGAGCTGTTCACCGGGGTG
GTGCCCATCCTGGTCGAGCTGGACGGCGACGTAAACGGCCACAAGTTCAGCGTGTCCGGCGAGGGCGAGG
GCGATGCCACCTACGGCAAGCTGACCCTGAAGTTCATCTGCACCACCGGCAAGCTGCCCGTGCCCTGGCC
CACCCTCGTGACCACCCTGACCTACGGCGTGCAGTGCTTCAGCCGCTACCCCGACCACATGAAGCAGCAC
GACTTCTTCAAGTCCGCCATGCCCGAAGGCTACGTCCAGGAGCGCACCATCTTCTTCAAGGACGACGGCA
ACTACAAGACCCGCGCCGAGGTGAAGTTCGAGGGCGACACCCTGGTGAACCGCATCGAGCTGAAGGGCAT
CGACTTCAAGGAGGACGGCAACATCCTGGGGCACAAGCTGGAGTACAACTACAACAGCCACAACGTCTAT
ATCATGGCCGACAAGCAGAAGAACGGCATCAAGGTGAACTTCAAGATCCGCCACAACATCGAGGACGGCA
GCGTGCAGCTCGCCGACCACTACCAGCAGAACACCCCCATCGGCGACGGCCCCGTGCTGCTGCCCGACAA
CCACTACCTGAGCACCCAGTCCGCCCTGAGCAAAGACCCCAACGAGAAGCGCGATCACATGGTCCTGCTG
GAGTTCGTGACCGCCGCCGGGATCACTCTCGGCATGGACGAGCTGTACAAGTCCGGACTCAGATCTATGA
AGGTCTCTTGTGGCCGTGCCAATCCTACCACGGGATCCCTGGAGTGGCTGGAGGAGGATGAACACTATGA
TTACCACCAGGAGATTGCCAGGTCATCCTATGCCGACATGCTACATGACAA
