>Addgene plasmid #65044 | Mouse GFP-PRMT7 LDIG(69-72)AAAA | addgene partial sequence | sequence record 113740 | EGFP-N 5'-CGTCGCCGTCCAGCTCGACCAG-3'
CCATGGTGGCGACCGGTAGCGCTAGCGGATCTGACGGTTCACTAAACCAGCTCTGCTTATATAGACCTCC
CACCGTACACGCCTACCGCCCATTTGCGTCAATGGGGCGGAGTTGTTACGACATTTTGGAAAGTCCCGTT
GATTTTGGTGCCAAAACAAACTCCCATTGACGTCAATGGGGTGGAGACTTGGAAATCCCCGTGAGTCAAA
CCGCTATCCACGCCCATTGATGTACTGCCAAAACCGCATCACCATGGTAATAGCGATGACTAATACGTAG
ATGTACTGCCAAGTAGGAAAGTCCCATAAGGTCATGTACTGGGCATAATGCCAGGCGGGCCATTTACCGT
CATTGACGTCAATAGGGGGCGTACTTGGCATATGATACACTTGATGTACTGCCAAGTGGGCAGTTTACCG
TAAATACTCCACCCATTGACGTCAATGGAAAGTCCCTATTGGCGTTACTATGGGAACATACGTCATTATT
GACGTCAATGGGCGGGGGTCGTTGGGCGGTCAGCCAGGCGGGCCATTTACCGTAAGTTATGTAACGCGGA
ACTCCATATATGGGCTATGAACTAATGACCCCGTAATTGATTACTATTAATAACTAATGCATGGCGGTAA
TACGGTTATCCACAGAATCAGGGGATAACGCAGGAAAGAACATGTGAGCAAAAGGCCAGCAAAAGGCCAG
GAACCGTAAAAAGGCCGCGTTGCTGGCGTTTTTCCATAGGCTCCGCCCCCCTGACGAGCATCACAA
