>Addgene plasmid #65044 | Mouse GFP-PRMT7 LDIG(69-72)AAAA | addgene partial sequence | sequence record 115359 | SV40pA-R 5'-GAAATTTGTGATGCTATTGC-3'
AGTTAACAACAACAATTGCATTCATTTTATGTTTCAGGTTCAGGGGGAGGTGTGGGAGGTTTTTTAAAGC
AAGTAAAACCTCTACAAATGTGGTATGGCTGATTATGATCAGTTATCTAGATCCGGTGGATCCCGGGCCC
GCGGTACCGTCGACTGCAGAATTCTCAGCTCAAGGTGTCTGCAAGCCTAAACTCCATGGTGATGTCTCCA
GTGAGGGGGTGAAACTCCACAACATAGCTGACTGACCGAGGGCCATTCAGAGGCACTCTGAGATCCAGCG
TGGTGCTGAGGAAGTACACAGCTTGCTTGCAGTGGGGGTTCCAGCAGCAGTCCCCCTTGTCTTCTGCAGG
GTTTATGAGGCCAGTGCTGATCGTGCTGTCTGGAGTGAGCTGATACTCCATCCACAGGACAGCCCCATGG
CTCTTCCCGGGTCTTGTCAGCTCCATTGTGCCCTTGGATTGCATAGGCTGTTGGGGGATGGGCTGCTGGA
AATCAAAAGTCAGGATCTCTTGAGGCTTGGAGAGGCTTCTGCAGGGGTATTCCCACAGTGGGTGTGGCTC
TGCCTCTCTGCTCTCTCGGAAATCCAGGGAGTGCTTGATCATATCATCCATGATGTGCACATCAAAACCT
TCGCAGTCACCGCAAGGACTCCGGATCCGCCACAGGTCCCTGAACTCCACAATCACGGCATGCAGTGAGG
CAGCCTGAGGCATCACCACAGCTCCAGGTGCTAGGTGCTGGTCCACAGAGGTACGGACATACCAGAAGTA
CAGGTTGTGCCATGGCAGCAGGCTGGTGGTGAA
