>Addgene plasmid #65044 | Mouse GFP-PRMT7 LDIG(69-72)AAAA | addgene partial sequence | sequence record 117986 | EGFP-C 5'-CATGGTCCTGCTGGAGTTCGTG-3'
AGTCCGGACTCAGATCTATGAAGGTCTCTTGTGGCCGTGCCAATCCTACCACGGGATCCCTGGAGTGGCT
GGAGGAGGATGAACACTATGATTACCACCAGGAGATTGCCAGGTCATCCTATGCCGACATGCTACATGAC
AAAGACAGAAATATAAAATACTACCAGGGTATCCGGGCAGCTGTGAGCAGGGTGAAAGACAGAGGACAGA
AGGCCTTGGTTGCGGCCGCTGCGACTGGCACAGGCCTCTTGTCAATGATGGCAGTTACTGCAGGGGCTGA
CTTCTGCTATGCTATCGAGGTTTTTAAGCCTATGGCTGAGGCTGCTGTGAAGATTGTGGAGAGGAATGGC
TTCAGTGATAAGATTAAAGTCATTAACAAGCACTCCACTGAGGTGACAGTCGGACCAGATGGTGACTTGC
CGTGTCGTGCTAACATTCTGATCACGGAGCTGTTTGACACAGAGCTGATTGGGGAGGGAGCGCTGCCCTC
TTATGAGCATGCACACAAGCATCTTGTCCAGGAAGACTGCGAGGCAGTGCCACACAGGGCAACTGTCTAT
GCCCAGCTGGTGGAGTCCCGAAGGATGTGGTCCTGGAACAAGCTGTTTCCCGTCCGTGTCCGGACGAGTC
TAGGCGAGCAGGTCATCGTCCCCCCCTCAGAATTGGAGAGGTGTCCTGGTGCGCCTTCAGTCTGTGACAT
TCAGCTGAACCAGGTGTCGCCTGCTGACTTCACTGTCCTCAGTGATGTGCTGCCAATGTTCAGCGTGGAC
TTCAGCAAGCAAGTCAGCAGCTCGGCAGCGTGCCATAGCAGGCAGTTTGTACCTTTGGCGTCTGGCCAAG
CACAGGTGGTTCTGTCCTGGTGG
