[The description below was written by a language model from this plasmid's Addgene catalogue record.]
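Description:
Mouse GFP-PRMT7 LDIG(69-72)AAAA is a mammalian expression plasmid built on the Clontech pEGFP-C1 backbone (about 4.7 kb), with a total size of roughly 6.8 kb. It is propagated in E. coli under kanamycin selection. The backbone's neomycin resistance marker allows G418 selection of transfected mammalian cells. No feature table accompanies the record, so details such as the origin of replication and polyadenylation signal are not explicitly listed, although the use of an SV40 polyA reverse sequencing primer is consistent with the standard pEGFP-C1 layout.

The insert is the mouse Prmt7 coding sequence (about 2.1 kb), encoding protein arginine methyltransferase 7. It was cloned between the BglII and EcoRI sites downstream of the backbone's GFP so that the CMV promoter drives an N-terminally GFP-tagged fusion protein. Four consecutive residues, L69, D70, I71 and G72, are replaced with alanines, and the record describes the resulting protein as catalytically inactive. Repository sequencing also noted an F4S change in the PRMT7 translation relative to the reference mouse transcript, which users should keep in mind.

The construct serves as an enzyme-dead counterpart to wild-type GFP-PRMT7. It can be used as a negative control when expressing the tagged protein in mammalian cells, where the GFP moiety permits visualisation or affinity capture of the fusion. The associated work concerned the substrate specificity of PRMT7, in which such a mutant helps attribute observed methyltransferase activity to PRMT7 itself. Part of the plasmid derives from a construct made in another laboratory.
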