Addgene plasmid #65044: Mouse GFP-PRMT7 LDIG(69-72)AAAA
Purpose: Expresses Catalytically inactive GFP-PRMT7 LDIG(69-72)AAAA mutant
Depositing lab: Steven Clarke. Depositing organization: University of California, Los Angeles (UCLA). Publication: Mammalian protein arginine methyltransferase 7 (PRMT7) specifically targets RXR sites in lysine- and arginine-rich regions. Feng Y, Maity R, Whitelegge JP, Hadjikyriacou A, Li Z, Zurita-Lopez C, Al-Hadid Q, Clark AT, Bedford MT, Masson JY, Clarke SG. J Biol Chem. 2013 Dec 27;288(52):37010-25. doi: 10.1074/jbc.M113.525345. Epub 2013 Nov 18. PubMed 24247247.
Backbone
  Vector backbone: pEGFP-C1
  Backbone manufacturer: Clontech
  Backbone size w/o insert (bp): 4700
  Total vector size (bp): 6779
  Vector type: Mammalian Expression ; Bacterial Propagation
  Selectable markers: Neomycin (select with G418)
Growth in bacteria
  Bacterial resistance: Kanamycin, 50 μg/mL
  Growth temperature: 37°C
  Growth strain: XL10 Gold
  Copy number: Unknown
Gene/Insert
  Gene/Insert name: PRMT7 (alt name: Protein Arginine Methyltransferase 7)
  Species: M. musculus (mouse)
  Insert size (bp): 2079
  Mutation: L69A D70A I71A G72A
  Entrez Gene: Prmt7 (a.k.a. 4933402B05Rik, BC006705)
  Promoter: CMV
  Tag / fusion protein: GFP (N terminal on backbone)
  Cloning method: Restriction Enzyme; 5′ cloning site BglII (unknown if destroyed); 3′ cloning site EcoRI (unknown if destroyed)
  Sequencing primers: 5′ EGFP-C; 3′ SV40pA-R
Resource information
  A portion of this plasmid was derived from a plasmid made by: Mark Bedford, University of Texas MD Anderson
Terms and licenses: Academic/Nonprofit Terms; Industry Terms: Not Available to Industry
Depositor comments: Addgene sequencing results found an F4S amino acid change in the PRMT7 translation relative to genbank ID NM_145404.1.
How to cite: Mouse GFP-PRMT7 LDIG(69-72)AAAA was a gift from Steven Clarke (Addgene plasmid # 65044 ; http://n2t.net/addgene:65044 ; RRID:Addgene_65044)
